Addgene plasmid #21756: pDEST27-GST-ATXN1 FL(30Q)-S776A
Depositing lab: Huda Zoghbi. Depositing organization: Baylor College of Medicine. Publication: Opposing effects of polyglutamine expansion on native protein complexes contribute to SCA1. Lim J, Crespo-Barreto J, Jafar-Nejad P, Bowman AB, Richman R, Hill DE, Orr HT, Zoghbi HY. Nature. 2008 Apr 10. 452(7188):713-8. 10.1038/nature06731 PubMed 18337722.
Backbone
  Vector backbone: pDEST27
  Backbone manufacturer: Invitrogen
  Backbone size w/o insert (bp): 8123
  Vector type: Mammalian Expression
  Selectable markers: Neomycin (select with G418)
Growth in bacteria
  Bacterial resistance: Ampicillin, 100 μg/mL
  Growth temperature: 37°C
  Growth strain: DH5alpha
  Growth instructions: DH10B or similar
  Copy number: High Copy
Gene/Insert
  Gene/Insert name: Ataxin-1 (alt name: ATXN1)
  Species: H. sapiens (human)
  Insert size (bp): 2448
  Mutation: insert contains a stretch of 32 amino acids (30 Q interrupted by 2 H) and no stop codon Serine 776 changed to Alanine
  GenBank ID: NM_000332
  Entrez Gene: ATXN1 (a.k.a. ATX1, D6S504E, SCA1)
  Promoter: CMV
  Tag / fusion protein: GST (N terminal on backbone)
  Cloning method: Gateway Cloning
  Sequencing primers: 5′ pGEX 5'; 3′ M13 (-21) Forward or T7
Terms and licenses: Academic/Nonprofit Terms; Industry Terms: Not Available to Industry
How to cite: pDEST27-GST-ATXN1 FL(30Q)-S776A was a gift from Huda Zoghbi (Addgene plasmid # 21756 ; http://n2t.net/addgene:21756 ; RRID:Addgene_21756)
