[The description below was written by a language model from this plasmid's Addgene catalogue record.]
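Description:
pDEST27-GST-ATXN1 FL(30Q)-S776A is a mammalian expression plasmid built on the Invitrogen pDEST27 Gateway destination vector (backbone about 8.1 kb without insert). It is maintained in E. coli as a high-copy plasmid under ampicillin selection, and it carries a neomycin resistance marker so that transfected mammalian cells can be selected with G418. No feature table accompanies the record, so the origins of replication, polyadenylation signals and other backbone elements are not itemised here.

The payload is full-length human Ataxin-1 (ATXN1), an insert of roughly 2.4 kb introduced by Gateway recombination and expressed from the CMV promoter, a strong constitutive promoter in most mammalian cell lines. The backbone supplies an N-terminal glutathione S-transferase (GST) tag, so the product is a GST–ATXN1 fusion that can be captured on glutathione resin. The polyglutamine tract is in the non-expanded range: a 32-residue stretch of 30 glutamines interrupted by 2 histidines. In addition, serine 776 is changed to alanine, which removes that residue as a possible phosphorylation site. The insert lacks its own stop codon, so translation presumably terminates in downstream vector sequence, although the record does not say where.

ATXN1 is the gene whose polyglutamine expansion underlies spinocerebellar ataxia type 1 (SCA1), and the associated publication concerns how expansion alters native Ataxin-1 protein complexes. The construct suits GST pull-down and interaction studies in mammalian cells, for example comparing the S776A mutant with wild-type or polyglutamine-expanded forms of the protein.
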