>Addgene plasmid #21756 | pDEST27-GST-ATXN1 FL(30Q)-S776A | addgene partial sequence | sequence record 82898 | M13pUC-Fwd 5'-CCCAGTCACGACGTTGTAAAACG-3'
CGACTCACTATAGGGAGAGAGCTATGACGTCGCATGCACGCGATCAACCACTTTGTACAAGAAAGTTGGC
TTGCCTACATTAGACCGGCCTTCAATGCAAATCTTAACCTCCTGAGGAATTAGAGAAGGCTTAGGAAGAG
TCAAAGGTGGTTCGTCTTCTGACTTCTCCAGTTTGCGGCTCTCTGGCGCCGCCCACCTCCTCTTCCTCGT
TGCCGCGGGCTTGCTGGGTTCTATTTTGGTGAGGAAGGGCGCTGCAGGCAATCCCATTTTCTCTGGAAAC
TTCAGTTCGCCATTCTCAGAGAGCATCTGGGCACTCCCCTGGTTGATTCCGTTTTCCTGCTCGGCATACC
TGTGTCTGCTGCCCGCCAGGCCGTCGGCCTTTGAGTGCTTCAGCAGGACGCTGGCGGGATCCACGGGCTG
GCCCTTTTTAACAGAGCCGTTCTTCAGGTTCTTGAGGGTAAGCGAGATGCAGACATCCCCAACTGAGAGT
TTGGAACACGGCAAATCAAAGAGCTGGCTGGTTCTCTCCGGACAGCAGGATGACCAGCCCTGTCCAAACA
CAAAAAAAGGATACTCTACCAAAACTTCAACGCTGACCTGGGCTCGGTGCTCCCCGACGGCGAACTGTAT
CACGGCCACGCCCGGGCTATGGCTGTCTTCAATCCTCTCTACGGTGCTGGAGTCGATCTTCAGGTCGTTG
CTTATCTCTGCACTCTGGATGAAATCTTCTGTTTTTAAGTCTTCCACCTTCTTTAGCTCCCCGTTGGCCA
ACTGGATGATGGAGCCTTTCATGAAGTAGGGAGGCAGCGTAGGGGGAGCCGCCGCCGGGGAGGCCACGGA
CTGCACCACAGGCAGGTGGATCTGGGCCTGCACCATGGCTGGGTAGGCGGCCTGGGTGACCAGGGCCTCA
GGGTTGAAGTTCTCGCTCTTGGGAA
